Addgene plasmid #184148: pLY227
Purpose: short crRNA generator with spacer LEA2 with WT repeat region
Depositing lab: Baojun Wang. Depositing organization: University of Edinburgh. Publication: Reprogrammed tracrRNAs enable repurposing of RNAs as crRNAs and sequence-specific RNA biosensors. Liu Y, Pinto F, Wan X, Yang Z, Peng S, Li M, Cooper JM, Xie Z, French CE, Wang B. Nat Commun. 2022 Apr 11;13(1):1937. doi: 10.1038/s41467-022-29604-x. PubMed 35410423.
Backbone
  Vector backbone: p15AC
  Backbone manufacturer: p15A vector from pdCas9-bacteria (Plasmid #44249)
  Backbone size w/o insert (bp): 1725
  Total vector size (bp): 2890
  Vector type: Synthetic Biology
Growth in bacteria
  Bacterial resistance: Chloramphenicol, 25 μg/mL
  Growth temperature: 37°C
  Growth strain: DH5alpha
  Growth instructions: Culture in the Lennox’s Luria-Bertani (LB) medium (10 g/L peptone, 5 g/L yeast extract, 5 g/L NaCl)
  Copy number: Low Copy
Gene/Insert
  Gene/Insert name: s-crRNA-LEA2-WT
  Species: Synthetic
  Insert size (bp): 1104
  Promoter: Plux2
  Cloning method: Restriction Enzyme; 5′ cloning site EcoRI (not destroyed); 3′ cloning site SpeI (destroyed during cloning)
  Sequencing primers: 5′ AACGGTCTGGTTATAGGTACATTGAGCAAC; 3′ GTTCGTAAGCCATTTCCGCTCGCCGCAGTC
Terms and licenses: Academic/Nonprofit Terms; Industry Terms: Not Available to Industry
How to cite: pLY227 was a gift from Baojun Wang (Addgene plasmid # 184148 ; http://n2t.net/addgene:184148 ; RRID:Addgene_184148)
