[The description below was written by a language model from this plasmid's Addgene catalogue record and pLannotate feature annotations shown in this document.]
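Description:
pLY227 is a small (about 2.9 kb) bacterial synthetic-biology plasmid built on a p15A backbone derived from the pdCas9-bacteria vector. It replicates in E. coli from the p15A origin, which the record lists as low copy and which is compatible with ColE1-type plasmids, so it can be co-maintained with other components of a multi-plasmid CRISPR circuit. Selection is by chloramphenicol, conferred by the cat gene under its native promoter and followed by the lambda t0 terminator. The annotation also reports a short fragment resembling the RSF origin, which is only a partial match and is unlikely to be a functional second replicon.

The roughly 1.1 kb synthetic insert, s-crRNA-LEA2-WT, is described as a short crRNA generator carrying the LEA2 spacer together with a wild-type repeat region, expressed from the Plux2 promoter. The feature table does not annotate the Plux2 promoter or the crRNA itself. It does identify a luxR coding sequence from Aliivibrio fischeri placed downstream of a fragment of the strong constitutive J23119 promoter, along with a T7Te terminator and a BioBrick prefix scar. Together these suggest a self-contained inducible module: constitutively produced LuxR binds the acyl-homoserine lactone autoinducer and activates the lux-type promoter, allowing crRNA output to be controlled by the inducer.

The associated work concerns reprogrammed tracrRNAs that allow arbitrary RNAs to be used as crRNAs for sequence-specific RNA sensing. In that context, this plasmid most likely supplies a crRNA with the natural repeat as a defined input or reference, although the record does not state its exact experimental role.
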