Features (pLannotate 1.2.2; 9 found; start..end, strand, type, name):
    159..186     -  terminator     T7Te terminator: phage T7 early transcription terminator
    194..216     +  promoter       J23119(SpeI) promoter (fragment): bacterial promoter (Registry of Standard Biological Parts BBa J23119) modified to end with an SpeI site
    258..1007    +  CDS            luxR: LUXR_ALIFS - Experimental evidence at protein level: Swiss-Prot protein existence level 1. Transcriptional activator of the bioluminescence operon. Binds to the OHHL autoinducer. From Aliivibrio fischeri (Vibrio fischeri).
   1145..1166    -  misc_feature   BioBrick prefix: BioBrick prefix for parts that do not start with "ATG"
   1191..1293    +  promoter       cat promoter: promoter of the E. coli cat gene encoding chloramphenicol acetyltransferase
   1294..1950    +  CDS            cat: CAT_ECOLX - Experimental evidence at protein level: Swiss-Prot protein existence level 1. This enzyme is an effector of chloramphenicol resistance in bacteria. From Escherichia coli. This protein is used as a marker in many commonly used cloning vectors, such as pACYC184.
   1974..2068    +  terminator     lambda t0 terminator: transcription terminator from phage lambda
   2182..2727    +  rep_origin     p15A ori: Plasmids containing the medium-copy-number p15A origin of replication can be propagated in E. coli cells that contain a second plasmid with the ColE1 origin.
   2815..2870    +  rep_origin     RSF ori (fragment): Plasmids containing the RSF 1030 origin of replication can be propagated in E. coli cells that contain additional plasmids with compatible origins.
>Addgene plasmid #184148 | pLY227 | addgene full sequence | sequence record 378335 | Addgene NGS Result
GGAGACCAGAAACAAAAAAAGGCCGCGTTAGCGGCCTTCAATAATTGGGCATAGCTCTAAAACGACCGAA
CTATATAATAACTTCTAGTTTTATTCGAAAGTAACAAACCATTTTCTTGCGTAAACCTGTACGATCCTAC
AGGTCTCTAGTATATAAACGCAGAAAGGCCCACCCGAAGGTGAGCCAGTGTGATTGACAGCTAGCTCAGT
CCTAGGGATTGTGCTAGCTACTAGAGATTAAAGAGGAGAAATACTAGATGAAAAACATAAATGCCGACGA
CACATACAGAATAATTAATAAAATTAAAGCTTGTAGAAGCAATAATGATATTAATCAATGCTTATCTGAT
ATGACTAAAATGGTACATTGTGAATATTATTTACTCGCGATCATTTATCCTCATTCTATGGTTAAATCTG
ATATTTCAATCCTAGATAATTACCCTAAAAAATGGAGGCAATATTATGATGACGCTAATTTAATAAAATA
TGATCCTATAGTAGATTATTCTAACTCCAATCATTCACCAATTAATTGGAATATATTTGAAAACAATGCT
GTAAATAAAAAATCTCCAAATGTAATTAAAGAAGCGAAAACATCAGGTCTTATCACTGGGTTTAGTTTCC
CTATTCATACGGCTAACAATGGCTTCGGAATGCTTAGTTTTGCACATTCAGAAAAAGACAACTATATAGA
TAGTTTATTTTTACATGCGTGTATGAACATACCATTAATTGTTCCTTCTCTAGTTGATAATTATCGAAAA
ATAAATATAGCAAATAATAAATCAAACAACGATTTAACCAAAAGAGAAAAAGAATGTTTAGCGTGGGCAT
GCGAAGGAAAAAGCTCTTGGGATATTTCAAAAATATTAGGTTGCAGTGAGCGTACTGTCACTTTCCATTT
AACCAATGCGCAAATGAAACTCAATACAACAAACCGCTGCCAAAGTATTTCTAAAGCAATTTTAACAGGA
GCAATTGATTGCCCATACTTTAAAAATTAATAACACTGATAGTGCTAGTGTAGATCACTACTAGAGCTCG
GTACCAAAGACGAACAATAAGACGCTGAAAAGCGTCTTTTTTCGTTTTGGTCCCTCTAGTATTAATTTTG
TCTTCATGCATGAAGACAACTAGGCTCTAGAAGCGGCCGCGAATTCAGATATCTGGCGAAAATGAGACGT
TGATCGGCACGTAAGAGGTTCCAACTTTCACCATAATGAAATAAGATCACTACCGGGCGTATTTTTTGAG
TTATCGAGATTTTCAGGAGCTAAGGAAGCTAAAATGGAGAAAAAAATCACTGGATATACCACCGTTGATA
TATCCCAATGGCATCGTAAAGAACATTTTGAGGCATTTCAGTCAGTTGCTCAATGTACCTATAACCAGAC
CGTTCAGCTGGATATTACGGCCTTTTTAAAGACCGTAAAGAAAAATAAGCACAAGTTTTATCCGGCCTTT
ATTCACATTCTTGCCCGCCTGATGAATGCTCATCCGGAATTTCGTATGGCAATGAAAGACGGTGAGCTGG
TGATATGGGATAGTGTTCACCCTTGTTACACCGTTTTCCATGAGCAAACTGAAACGTTTTCATCGCTCTG
GAGTGAATACCACGACGATTTCCGGCAGTTTCTACACATATATTCGCAAGATGTGGCGTGTTACGGTGAA
AACCTGGCCTATTTCCCTAAAGGGTTTATTGAGAATATGTTTTTCGTCTCAGCCAATCCCTGGGTGAGTT
TCACCAGTTTTGATTTAAACGTGGCCAATATGGACAACTTCTTCGCCCCCGTTTTCACCATGGGCAAATA
TTATACGCAAGGCGACAAGGTGCTGATGCCGCTGGCGATTCAGGTTCATCATGCCGTTTGTGATGGCTTC
CATGTCGGCAGAATGCTTAATGAATTACAACAGTACTGCGATGAGTGGCAGGGCGGGGCGTAATTTGATA
TCGAGCTCGCTTGGACTCCTGTTGATAGATCCAGTAATGACCTCAGAACTCCATCTGGATTTGTTCAGAA
CGCTCGGTTGCCGCCGGGCGTTTTTTATTGGTGAGAATCCAAGCACTAGTAACAACTTATATCGTATGGG
GCTGACTTCAGGTGCTACATTTGAAGAGATAAATTGCACTGAAATCTAGAAATATTTTATCTGATTAATA
AGATGATCTTCTTGAGATCGTTTTGGTCTGCGCGTAATCTCTTGCTCTGAAAACGAAAAAACCGCCTTGC
AGGGCGGTTTTTCGAAGGTTCTCTGAGCTACCAACTCTTTGAACCGAGGTAACTGGCTTGGAGGAGCGCA
GTCACCAAAACTTGTCCTTTCAGTTTAGCCTTAACCGGCGCATGACTTCAAGACTAACTCCTCTAAATCA
ATTACCAGTGGCTGCTGCCAGTGGTGCTTTTGCATGTCTTTCCGGGTTGGACTCAAGACGATAGTTACCG
GATAAGGCGCAGCGGTCGGACTGAACGGGGGGTTCGTGCATACAGTCCAGCTTGGAGCGAACTGCCTACC
CGGAACTGAGTGTCAGGCGTGGAATGAGACAAACGCGGCCATAACAGCGGAATGACACCGGTAAACCGAA
AGGCAGGAACAGGAGAGCGCACGAGGGAGCCGCCAGGGGGAAACGCCTGGTATCTTTATAGTCCTGTCGG
GTTTCGCCACCACTGATTTGAGCGTCAGATTTCGTGATGCTTGTCAGGGGGGCGGAGCCTATGGAAAAAC
GGCTTTGCCGCGGCCCTCTCACTTCCCTGTTAAGTATCTTCCTGGCATCTTCCAGGAAATCTCCGCCCCG
TTCGTAAGCCATTTCCGCTCGCCGCAGTCGAACGACCGAGCGTAGCGAGTCAGTGAGCGAGGAAGCGGAA
TATATCCCTAGGCCTAGTAG
